Addgene plasmid #77660: RIOK1 gRNA (BRDN0001149063)
Purpose: 3rd generation lentiviral gRNA plasmid targeting human RIOK1
Depositing lab: John Doench & David Root. Depositing organization: Broad Institute. Publication: Optimized sgRNA design to maximize activity and minimize off-target effects of CRISPR-Cas9. Doench JG, Fusi N, Sullender M, Hegde M, Vaimberg EW, Donovan KF, Smith I, Tothova Z, Wilen C, Orchard R, Virgin HW, Listgarten J, Root DE. Nat Biotechnol. 2016 Jan 18. doi: 10.1038/nbt.3437. PubMed 26780180.
Backbone
  Vector backbone: lentiGuide-Puro
  Backbone manufacturer: Zhang Lab (Addgene plasmid # 52963)
  Vector type: Mammalian Expression, Lentiviral, CRISPR
  Selectable markers: Puromycin
Growth in bacteria
  Bacterial resistance: Ampicillin, 100 μg/mL
  Growth temperature: 37°C
  Growth strain: DH5alpha
  Copy number: High Copy
Gene/Insert
  Gene/Insert name: RIOK1 (alt names: RIOK1; NM_031480.2)
  gRNA/shRNA sequence: TTATTCAAGATGTTGACTAG
  Species: H. sapiens (human)
  Entrez Gene: RIOK1 (a.k.a. AD034, RIO1, RRP10, bA288G3.1)
  Promoter: hU6
  Cloning method: Unknown
  Sequencing primers: 5′ U6-F; 3′ pS2-R
Terms and licenses: Academic/Nonprofit Terms; Industry Terms: Not Available to Industry
Depositor comments: The gRNA was designed to target the following Genbank reference sequence(s): NM_031480.2. Note that this plasmid does NOT contain Cas9. It should be used in conjunction with lentiCas9-Blast (Addgene #52962) or otherwise with cell lines already expressing Cas9. Browse the full kinome gRNA library at http://www.addgene.org/pooled-library/broadgpp-human-kinome/ or visit http://www.broadinstitute.org/rnai/public/ for detailed protocols and information.
How to cite: RIOK1 gRNA (BRDN0001149063) was a gift from John Doench & David Root (Addgene plasmid # 77660 ; http://n2t.net/addgene:77660 ; RRID:Addgene_77660)
