[The description below was written by a language model from this plasmid's Addgene catalogue record and pLannotate feature annotations shown in this document.]
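Description:
RIOK1 gRNA (BRDN0001149063) is a third-generation lentiviral CRISPR guide plasmid built on the lentiGuide-Puro backbone, carrying a single guide RNA directed against human RIOK1 (designed against the NM_031480.2 reference transcript). The assembled sequence is 8,323 nt. In bacteria it is maintained as a high-copy plasmid through a ColE1/pUC-type origin and selected with ampicillin via the β-lactamase gene. An f1 origin, an SV40 origin and remnants of a lac/T7/T3 cloning region are also annotated as backbone carry-over.

The lentiviral transfer cassette begins with an RSV promoter fused to a truncated HIV-1 5' LTR, which makes genomic RNA production Tat-independent. This is followed by the Ψ packaging signal with a partial gag sequence, the Rev response element for nuclear export of the unspliced genome, and a cPPT/CTS element. It ends with a ΔU3 self-inactivating 3' LTR and an SV40 polyadenylation signal.

Two expression units sit between the LTRs. The first is a human U6 RNA polymerase III promoter driving the RIOK1-specific spacer joined to the Streptococcus pyogenes Cas9 gRNA scaffold. The second is an EF-1α core promoter with its intron A driving puromycin N-acetyltransferase, followed by a WPRE to enhance transcript expression. Transduced mammalian cells can therefore be selected with puromycin.

The plasmid does not encode Cas9, so it must be paired with a separate Cas9 vector or used in cells that already express the nuclease. It belongs to a human kinome gRNA collection and is intended for knockout of RIOK1 in human cells.
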