Features (pLannotate 1.2.2; 29 found; start..end, strand, type, name):
     14..80      +  CDS            small t antigen (fragment): SV40 (simian virus 40) small t antigen
    106..317     +  promoter       EF-1α core promoter: core promoter for human elongation factor EF-1α
    318..1256    +  intron         EF-1α intron A: intron upstream of the start codon of human EF-1α
   1278..1877    +  CDS            PuroR (fragment): puromycin N-acetyltransferase; pac from Streptomyces; confers resistance to puromycin
   1893..2481    +  misc_feature   WPRE: woodchuck hepatitis virus posttranscriptional regulatory element
   2532..2551    +  misc_feature   cPPT/CTS (fragment): central polypurine tract and central termination sequence of HIV-1
   2553..2786    +  LTR            3' LTR (ΔU3): self-inactivating 3' long terminal repeat (LTR) from HIV-1
   2864..2985    +  polyA_signal   SV40 poly(A) signal: SV40 polyadenylation signal
   3025..3160    +  rep_origin     SV40 ori: SV40 origin of replication
   3181..3199    -  promoter       T7 promoter: promoter for bacteriophage T7 RNA polymerase
   3207..3362    +  CDS            lacZα (fragment): LacZα fragment of β-galactosidase; lacZ fragment
   3367..3795    +  rep_origin     f1 ori (sequence partly withheld): f1 bacteriophage origin of replication; arrow indicates direction of (+) strand synthesis
   3848..3952    +  promoter       AmpR promoter: bla
   3953..4813    +  CDS            AmpR: β-lactamase; bla; confers resistance to ampicillin, carbenicillin, and related antibiotics
   4984..5572    +  rep_origin     ori: high-copy-number ColE1/pMB1/pBR322/pUC origin of replication
   5755..5847    +  CDS            lacI (fragment): lac repressor; lacI; The lac repressor binds to the lac operator to inhibit transcription in E. coli. This inhibition can be relieved by adding lactose or isopropyl-β-D-thiogalactopyranoside (IPTG).
   5860..5881    +  protein_bind   CAP binding site: CAP binding activates transcription in the presence of cAMP. E. coli catabolite activator protein
   5896..5926    +  promoter       lac promoter: promoter for the E. coli lac operon
   5934..5950    +  protein_bind   lac operator: The lac repressor binds to the lac operator to inhibit transcription in E. coli. This inhibition can be relieved by adding lactose or isopropyl-β-D-thiogalactopyranoside (IPTG). lac repressor encoded by lacI
   5995..6013    +  promoter       T3 promoter: promoter for bacteriophage T3 RNA polymerase
   6041..6267    +  promoter       RSV promoter: Rous sarcoma virus enhancer/promoter
   6268..6448    +  LTR            5' LTR (truncated): truncated 5' long terminal repeat (LTR) from HIV-1
   6495..6620    +  misc_feature   HIV-1 Ψ: packaging signal of human immunodeficiency virus type 1
   6604..6967    +  CDS            HIV-1 gag (fragment): gag protein from human immunodeficiency virus 1; gag
   7113..7346    +  misc_feature   RRE: The Rev response element (RRE) of HIV-1 allows for Rev-dependent mRNA export from the nucleus to the cytoplasm.
   7723..7749    +  CDS            Rev (fragment): human immunodeficiency virus 1 (HIV-1) Rev protein; rev; enhances nuclear export of unspliced and incompletely spliced viral mRNAs
   7753..7993    +  promoter       U6 promoter: RNA polymerase III promoter for human U6 snRNA
   8023..8098    +  misc_RNA       gRNA scaffold: guide RNA scaffold for the Streptococcus pyogenes CRISPR/Cas9 system
   8154..8271    +  misc_feature   cPPT/CTS: central polypurine tract and central termination sequence of HIV-1
>Addgene plasmid #77660 | RIOK1 gRNA (BRDN0001149063) | addgene full sequence | sequence record 188186 | Addgene Assembled Sequence
CCCGGGTGCAAAGATGGATAAAGTTTTAAACAGAGAGGAATCTTTGCAGCTAATGGACCTTCTAGGTCTT
GAAAGGAGTGGGAATTGGCTCCGGTGCCCGTCAGTGGGCAGAGCGCACATCGCCCACAGTCCCCGAGAAG
TTGGGGGGAGGGGTCGGCAATTGATCCGGTGCCTAGAGAAGGTGGCGCGGGGTAAACTGGGAAAGTGATG
TCGTGTACTGGCTCCGCCTTTTTCCCGAGGGTGGGGGAGAACCGTATATAAGTGCAGTAGTCGCCGTGAA
CGTTCTTTTTCGCAACGGGTTTGCCGCCAGAACACAGGTAAGTGCCGTGTGTGGTTCCCGCGGGCCTGGC
CTCTTTACGGGTTATGGCCCTTGCGTGCCTTGAATTACTTCCACCTGGCTGCAGTACGTGATTCTTGATC
CCGAGCTTCGGGTTGGAAGTGGGTGGGAGAGTTCGAGGCCTTGCGCTTAAGGAGCCCCTTCGCCTCGTGC
TTGAGTTGAGGCCTGGCCTGGGCGCTGGGGCCGCCGCGTGCGAATCTGGTGGCACCTTCGCGCCTGTCTC
GCTGCTTTCGATAAGTCTCTAGCCATTTAAAATTTTTGATGACCTGCTGCGACGCTTTTTTTCTGGCAAG
ATAGTCTTGTAAATGCGGGCCAAGATCTGCACACTGGTATTTCGGTTTTTGGGGCCGCGGGCGGCGACGG
GGCCCGTGCGTCCCAGCGCACATGTTCGGCGAGGCGGGGCCTGCGAGCGCGGCCACCGAGAATCGGACGG
GGGTAGTCTCAAGCTGGCCGGCCTGCTCTGGTGCCTGGCCTCGCGCCGCCGTGTATCGCCCCGCCCTGGG
CGGCAAGGCTGGCCCGGTCGGCACCAGTTGCGTGAGCGGAAAGATGGCCGCTTCCCGGCCCTGCTGCAGG
GAGCTCAAAATGGAGGACGCGGCGCTCGGGAGAGCGGGCGGGTGAGTCACCCACACAAAGGAAAAGGGCC
TTTCCGTCCTCAGCCGTCGCTTCATGTGACTCCACGGAGTACCGGGCGCCGTCCAGGCACCTCGATTAGT
TCTCGAGCTTTTGGAGTACGTCGTCTTTAGGTTGGGGGGAGGGGTTTTATGCGATGGAGTTTCCCCACAC
TGAGTGGGTGGAGACTGAAGTTAGGCCAGCTTGGCACTTGATGTAATTCTCCTTGGAATTTGCCCTTTTT
GAGTTTGGATCTTGGTTCATTCTCAAGCCTCAGACAGTGGTTCAAAGTTTTTTTCTTCCATTTCAGGTGT
CGTGACGTACGGCCACCATGACCGAGTACAAGCCCACGGTGCGCCTCGCCACCCGCGACGACGTCCCCAG
GGCCGTACGCACCCTCGCCGCCGCGTTCGCCGACTACCCCGCCACGCGCCACACCGTCGATCCGGACCGC
CACATCGAGCGGGTCACCGAGCTGCAAGAACTCTTCCTCACGCGCGTCGGGCTCGACATCGGCAAGGTGT
GGGTCGCGGACGACGGCGCCGCCGTGGCGGTCTGGACCACGCCGGAGAGCGTCGAAGCGGGGGCGGTGTT
CGCCGAGATCGGCCCGCGCATGGCCGAGTTGAGCGGTTCCCGGCTGGCCGCGCAGCAACAGATGGAAGGC
CTCCTGGCGCCGCACCGGCCCAAGGAGCCCGCGTGGTTCCTGGCCACCGTCGGAGTCTCGCCCGACCACC
AGGGCAAGGGTCTGGGCAGCGCCGTCGTGCTCCCCGGAGTGGAGGCGGCCGAGCGCGCCGGGGTGCCCGC
CTTCCTGGAGACCTCCGCGCCCCGCAACCTCCCCTTCTACGAGCGGCTCGGCTTCACCGTCACCGCCGAC
GTCGAGGTGCCCGAAGGACCGCGCACCTGGTGCATGACCCGCAAGCCCGGTGCCTGAACGCGTTAAGTCG
ACAATCAACCTCTGGATTACAAAATTTGTGAAAGATTGACTGGTATTCTTAACTATGTTGCTCCTTTTAC
GCTATGTGGATACGCTGCTTTAATGCCTTTGTATCATGCTATTGCTTCCCGTATGGCTTTCATTTTCTCC
TCCTTGTATAAATCCTGGTTGCTGTCTCTTTATGAGGAGTTGTGGCCCGTTGTCAGGCAACGTGGCGTGG
TGTGCACTGTGTTTGCTGACGCAACCCCCACTGGTTGGGGCATTGCCACCACCTGTCAGCTCCTTTCCGG
GACTTTCGCTTTCCCCCTCCCTATTGCCACGGCGGAACTCATCGCCGCCTGCCTTGCCCGCTGCTGGACA
GGGGCTCGGCTGTTGGGCACTGACAATTCCGTGGTGTTGTCGGGGAAATCATCGTCCTTTCCTTGGCTGC
TCGCCTGTGTTGCCACCTGGATTCTGCGCGGGACGTCCTTCTGCTACGTCCCTTCGGCCCTCAATCCAGC
GGACCTTCCTTCCCGCGGCCTGCTGCCGGCTCTGCGGCCTCTTCCGCGTCTTCGCCTTCGCCCTCAGACG
AGTCGGATCTCCCTTTGGGCCGCCTCCCCGCGTCGACTTTAAGACCAATGACTTACAAGGCAGCTGTAGA
TCTTAGCCACTTTTTAAAAGAAAAGGGGGGACTGGAAGGGCTAATTCACTCCCAACGAAGACAAGATCTG
CTTTTTGCTTGTACTGGGTCTCTCTGGTTAGACCAGATCTGAGCCTGGGAGCTCTCTGGCTAACTAGGGA
ACCCACTGCTTAAGCCTCAATAAAGCTTGCCTTGAGTGCTTCAAGTAGTGTGTGCCCGTCTGTTGTGTGA
CTCTGGTAACTAGAGATCCCTCAGACCCTTTTAGTCAGTGTGGAAAATCTCTAGCAGTACGTATAGTAGT
TCATGTCATCTTATTATTCAGTATTTATAACTTGCAAAGAAATGAATATCAGAGAGTGAGAGGAACTTGT
TTATTGCAGCTTATAATGGTTACAAATAAAGCAATAGCATCACAAATTTCACAAATAAAGCATTTTTTTC
ACTGCATTCTAGTTGTGGTTTGTCCAAACTCATCAATGTATCTTATCATGTCTGGCTCTAGCTATCCCGC
CCCTAACTCCGCCCATCCCGCCCCTAACTCCGCCCAGTTCCGCCCATTCTCCGCCCCATGGCTGACTAAT
TTTTTTTATTTATGCAGAGGCCGAGGCCGCCTCGGCCTCTGAGCTATTCCAGAAGTAGTGAGGAGGCTTT
TTTGGAGGCCTAGGGACGTACCCAATTCGCCCTATAGTGAGTCGTATTACGCGCGCTCACTGGCCGTCGT
TTTACAACGTCGTGACTGGGAAAACCCTGGCGTTACCCAACTTAATCGCCTTGCAGCACATCCCCCTTTC
GCCAGCTGGCGTAATAGCGAAGAGGCCCGCACCGATCGCCCTTCCCAACAGTTGCGCAGCCTGAATGGCG
AATGGG
[124 nt withheld, positions 3367-3490]
C
[91 nt withheld, positions 3492-3582]
A
[49 nt withheld, positions 3584-3632]
CCTTTGACGTTGGAGTCCACGTTCTTT
[37 nt withheld, positions 3660-3696]
ACCCTATCTCGGTCTATTCTTTTGATTTATAAGGGATTTTGCCGATTTCGGCCTATTGGTTAAAAAATGA
GCTGATTTAACAAAAATTTAACGCGAATTTTAACAAAATATTAACGCTTACAATTTAGGTGGCACTTTTC
GGGGAAATGTGCGCGGAACCCCTATTTGTTTATTTTTCTAAATACATTCAAATATGTATCCGCTCATGAG
ACAATAACCCTGATAAATGCTTCAATAATATTGAAAAAGGAAGAGTATGAGTATTCAACATTTCCGTGTC
GCCCTTATTCCCTTTTTTGCGGCATTTTGCCTTCCTGTTTTTGCTCACCCAGAAACGCTGGTGAAAGTAA
AAGATGCTGAAGATCAGTTGGGTGCACGAGTGGGTTACATCGAACTGGATCTCAACAGCGGTAAGATCCT
TGAGAGTTTTCGCCCCGAAGAACGTTTTCCAATGATGAGCACTTTTAAAGTTCTGCTATGTGGCGCGGTA
TTATCCCGTATTGACGCCGGGCAAGAGCAACTCGGTCGCCGCATACACTATTCTCAGAATGACTTGGTTG
AGTACTCACCAGTCACAGAAAAGCATCTTACGGATGGCATGACAGTAAGAGAATTATGCAGTGCTGCCAT
AACCATGAGTGATAACACTGCGGCCAACTTACTTCTGACAACGATCGGAGGACCGAAGGAGCTAACCGCT
TTTTTGCACAACATGGGGGATCATGTAACTCGCCTTGATCGTTGGGAACCGGAGCTGAATGAAGCCATAC
CAAACGACGAGCGTGACACCACGATGCCTGTAGCAATGGCAACAACGTTGCGCAAACTATTAACTGGCGA
ACTACTTACTCTAGCTTCCCGGCAACAATTAATAGACTGGATGGAGGCGGATAAAGTTGCAGGACCACTT
CTGCGCTCGGCCCTTCCGGCTGGCTGGTTTATTGCTGATAAATCTGGAGCCGGTGAGCGTGGGTCTCGCG
GTATCATTGCAGCACTGGGGCCAGATGGTAAGCCCTCCCGTATCGTAGTTATCTACACGACGGGGAGTCA
GGCAACTATGGATGAACGAAATAGACAGATCGCTGAGATAGGTGCCTCACTGATTAAGCATTGGTAACTG
TCAGACCAAGTTTACTCATATATACTTTAGATTGATTTAAAACTTCATTTTTAATTTAAAAGGATCTAGG
TGAAGATCCTTTTTGATAATCTCATGACCAAAATCCCTTAACGTGAGTTTTCGTTCCACTGAGCGTCAGA
CCCCGTAGAAAAGATCAAAGGATCTTCTTGAGATCCTTTTTTTCTGCGCGTAATCTGCTGCTTGCAAACA
AAAAAACCACCGCTACCAGCGGTGGTTTGTTTGCCGGATCAAGAGCTACCAACTCTTTTTCCGAAGGTAA
CTGGCTTCAGCAGAGCGCAGATACCAAATACTGTTCTTCTAGTGTAGCCGTAGTTAGGCCACCACTTCAA
GAACTCTGTAGCACCGCCTACATACCTCGCTCTGCTAATCCTGTTACCAGTGGCTGCTGCCAGTGGCGAT
AAGTCGTGTCTTACCGGGTTGGACTCAAGACGATAGTTACCGGATAAGGCGCAGCGGTCGGGCTGAACGG
GGGGTTCGTGCACACAGCCCAGCTTGGAGCGAACGACCTACACCGAACTGAGATACCTACAGCGTGAGCT
ATGAGAAAGCGCCACGCTTCCCGAAGGGAGAAAGGCGGACAGGTATCCGGTAAGCGGCAGGGTCGGAACA
GGAGAGCGCACGAGGGAGCTTCCAGGGGGAAACGCCTGGTATCTTTATAGTCCTGTCGGGTTTCGCCACC
TCTGACTTGAGCGTCGATTTTTGTGATGCTCGTCAGGGGGGCGGAGCCTATGGAAAAACGCCAGCAACGC
GGCCTTTTTACGGTTCCTGGCCTTTTGCTGGCCTTTTGCTCACATGTTCTTTCCTGCGTTATCCCCTGAT
TCTGTGGATAACCGTATTACCGCCTTTGAGTGAGCTGATACCGCTCGCCGCAGCCGAACGACCGAGCGCA
GCGAGTCAGTGAGCGAGGAAGCGGAAGAGCGCCCAATACGCAAACCGCCTCTCCCCGCGCGTTGGCCGAT
TCATTAATGCAGCTGGCACGACAGGTTTCCCGACTGGAAAGCGGGCAGTGAGCGCAACGCAATTAATGTG
AGTTAGCTCACTCATTAGGCACCCCAGGCTTTACACTTTATGCTTCCGGCTCGTATGTTGTGTGGAATTG
TGAGCGGATAACAATTTCACACAGGAAACAGCTATGACCATGATTACGCCAAGCGCGCAATTAACCCTCA
CTAAAGGGAACAAAAGCTGGAGCTGCAAGCTTAATGTAGTCTTATGCAATACTCTTGTAGTCTTGCAACA
TGGTAACGATGAGTTAGCAACATGCCTTACAAGGAGAGAAAAAGCACCGTGCATGCCGATTGGTGGAAGT
AAGGTGGTACGATCGTGCCTTATTAGGAAGGCAACAGACGGGTCTGACATGGATTGGACGAACCACTGAA
TTGCCGCATTGCAGAGATATTGTATTTAAGTGCCTAGCTCGATACATAAACGGGTCTCTCTGGTTAGACC
AGATCTGAGCCTGGGAGCTCTCTGGCTAACTAGGGAACCCACTGCTTAAGCCTCAATAAAGCTTGCCTTG
AGTGCTTCAAGTAGTGTGTGCCCGTCTGTTGTGTGACTCTGGTAACTAGAGATCCCTCAGACCCTTTTAG
TCAGTGTGGAAAATCTCTAGCAGTGGCGCCCGAACAGGGACTTGAAAGCGAAAGGGAAACCAGAGGAGCT
CTCTCGACGCAGGACTCGGCTTGCTGAAGCGCGCACGGCAAGAGGCGAGGGGCGGCGACTGGTGAGTACG
CCAAAAATTTTGACTAGCGGAGGCTAGAAGGAGAGAGATGGGTGCGAGAGCGTCAGTATTAAGCGGGGGA
GAATTAGATCGCGATGGGAAAAAATTCGGTTAAGGCCAGGGGGAAAGAAAAAATATAAATTAAAACATAT
AGTATGGGCAAGCAGGGAGCTAGAACGATTCGCAGTTAATCCTGGCCTGTTAGAAACATCAGAAGGCTGT
AGACAAATACTGGGACAGCTACAACCATCCCTTCAGACAGGATCAGAAGAACTTAGATCATTATATAATA
CAGTAGCAACCCTCTATTGTGTGCATCAAAGGATAGAGATAAAAGACACCAAGGAAGCTTTAGACAAGAT
AGAGGAAGAGCAAAACAAAAGTAAGACCACCGCACAGCAAGCGGCCGCTGATCTTCAGACCTGGAGGAGG
AGATATGAGGGACAATTGGAGAAGTGAATTATATAAATATAAAGTAGTAAAAATTGAACCATTAGGAGTA
GCACCCACCAAGGCAAAGAGAAGAGTGGTGCAGAGAGAAAAAAGAGCAGTGGGAATAGGAGCTTTGTTCC
TTGGGTTCTTGGGAGCAGCAGGAAGCACTATGGGCGCAGCGTCAATGACGCTGACGGTACAGGCCAGACA
ATTATTGTCTGGTATAGTGCAGCAGCAGAACAATTTGCTGAGGGCTATTGAGGCGCAACAGCATCTGTTG
CAACTCACAGTCTGGGGCATCAAGCAGCTCCAGGCAAGAATCCTGGCTGTGGAAAGATACCTAAAGGATC
AACAGCTCCTGGGGATTTGGGGTTGCTCTGGAAAACTCATTTGCACCACTGCTGTGCCTTGGAATGCTAG
TTGGAGTAATAAATCTCTGGAACAGATTTGGAATCACACGACCTGGATGGAGTGGGACAGAGAAATTAAC
AATTACACAAGCTTAATACACTCCTTAATTGAAGAATCGCAAAACCAGCAAGAAAAGAATGAACAAGAAT
TATTGGAATTAGATAAATGGGCAAGTTTGTGGAATTGGTTTAACATAACAAATTGGCTGTGGTATATAAA
ATTATTCATAATGATAGTAGGAGGCTTGGTAGGTTTAAGAATAGTTTTTGCTGTACTTTCTATAGTGAAT
AGAGTTAGGCAGGGATATTCACCATTATCGTTTCAGACCCACCTCCCAACCCCGAGGGGACCCAGAGAGG
GCCTATTTCCCATGATTCCTTCATATTTGCATATACGATACAAGGCTGTTAGAGAGATAATTAGAATTAA
TTTGACTGTAAACACAAAGATATTAGTACAAAATACGTGACGTAGAAAGTAATAATTTCTTGGGTAGTTT
GCAGTTTTAAAATTATGTTTTAAAATGGACTATCATATGCTTACCGTAACTTGAAAGTATTTCGATTTCT
TGGCTTTATATATCTTGTGGAAAGGACGAAACACCGTTATTCAAGATGTTGACTAGGTTTTAGAGCTAGA
AATAGCAAGTTAAAATAAGGCTAGTCCGTTATCAACTTGAAAAAGTGGCACCGAGTCGGTGCTTTTTTAA
GCTTGGCGTAACTAGATCTTGAGACAAATGGCAGTATTCATCCACAATTTTAAAAGAAAAGGGGGGATTG
GGGGGTACAGTGCAGGGGAAAGAATAGTAGACATAATAGCAACAGACATACAAACTAAAGAATTACAAAA
ACAAATTACAAAAATTCAAAATTTTCGGGTTTATTACAGGGACAGCAGAGATCCACTTTGGCGCCGGCTC
GAGGGGG
