>Addgene plasmid #77660 | RIOK1 gRNA (BRDN0001149063) | depositor partial sequence | sequence record 145120 | Target Sequence
TTATTCAAGATGTTGACTAG
