>Addgene plasmid #77660 | RIOK1 gRNA (BRDN0001149063) | addgene partial sequence | sequence record 188185 | hU6-F
GACGTAGAAAGTAATAATTTCTTGGGTAGTTTGCAGTTTTAAAATTATGTTTTAAAATGGACTATCATAT
GCTTACCGTAACTTGAAAGTATTTCGATTTCTTGGCTTTATATATCTTGTGGAAAGGACGAAACACCGTT
ATTCAAGATGTTGACTAGGTTTTAGAGCTAGAAATAGCAAGTTAAAATAAGGCTAGTCCGTTATCAACTT
GAAAAAGTGGCACCGAGTCGGTGCTTTTTTAAGCTTGGCGTAACTAGATCTTGAGACAAATGGCAGTATT
CATCCACAATTTTAAAAGAAAAGGGGGGATTGGGGGGTACAGTGCAGGGGAAAGAATAGTAGACATAATA
GCAACAGACATACAAACTAAAGAATTACAAAAACAAATTACAAAAATTCAAAATTTTCGGGTTTATTACA
GGGACAGCAGAGATCCACTTTGGCGCCGGCTCGAGGGGGCCCGGGTGCAAAGATGGATAAAGTTTTAAAC
AGAGAGGAATCTTTGCAGCTAATGGACCTTCTAGGTCTTGAAAGGAGTGGGAATTGGCTCCGGTGCCCGT
CAGTGGGCAG
